Addgene plasmid #68413: TOPO mTagBFP2
Purpose: TOPO construct expressing mTagBFP2 for generation of GMAP-compatible gene
Depositing lab: Tyler Jacks. Depositing organization: Massachusetts Institute of Technology. Publication: A Modular Assembly Platform for Rapid Generation of DNA Constructs. Akama-Garren EH, Joshi NS, Tammela T, Chang GP, Wagner BL, Lee DY, Rideout Iii WM, Papagiannakopoulos T, Xue W, Jacks T. Sci Rep. 2016 Feb 18;6:16836. doi: 10.1038/srep16836. PubMed 26887506.
Backbone
  Vector backbone: TOPO 2-5
  Backbone size w/o insert (bp): 3524
  Vector type: Bacterial Expression ; GMAP
Growth in bacteria
  Bacterial resistance: Kanamycin, 50 μg/mL
  Growth temperature: 37°C
  Growth strain: Stbl3
  Copy number: Unknown
Gene/Insert
  Gene/Insert name: mTagBFP2
  Insert size (bp): 741
  Promoter: Plac
  Tag / fusion protein: 6xHis (N terminal on insert)
  Cloning method: Gibson Cloning
  Sequencing primers: 5′ CTAACTCGAACGCTAGCTGTGCGATCGTTT; 3′ AGAGTAATTCAACCCCAAACAACAACGTTT
Terms and licenses: Academic/Nonprofit Terms; Industry Terms: Not Available to Industry
How to cite: TOPO mTagBFP2 was a gift from Tyler Jacks (Addgene plasmid # 68413 ; http://n2t.net/addgene:68413 ; RRID:Addgene_68413)
