[The description below was written by a language model from this plasmid's Addgene catalogue record and pLannotate feature annotations shown in this document.]
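Description:
TOPO mTagBFP2 is a small bacterial plasmid (about 4.4 kb in the deposited full sequence) built on a TOPO-type cloning backbone, listed as "TOPO 2-5", and belonging to the GMAP modular assembly platform. It is propagated in E. coli from a high-copy ColE1/pUC-type origin and selected with kanamycin through the Tn5-derived NeoR/KanR aminoglycoside phosphotransferase gene. The annotation also finds a BleoR (Sh ble) cassette downstream of a partial AmpR promoter, which could confer Zeocin/bleomycin resistance, although only kanamycin is recorded as the selection. Fragments of lacI, lacZα, ccdB, Tn5 transposase and the pBR322 bom region are also present. These look like remnants of the parental TOPO vector architecture, in which an insert interrupts a lacZα–ccdB fusion, rather than functional parts.

The payload is a 741 bp insert encoding the monomeric blue fluorescent protein mTagBFP2, annotated by similarity as a mammalian codon-optimised TagBFP, with an N-terminal 6xHis tag and introduced by Gibson cloning. It lies downstream of the lac promoter with its CAP binding site and lac operator, so the tagged protein can be expressed in bacteria. SP6 and T7 phage promoters flank the insert in opposing orientations, as is typical of TOPO cloning sites.

According to the record, the plasmid's role is to provide mTagBFP2 as a GMAP-compatible gene module, that is, a source part from which the blue reporter can be moved into larger constructs by the platform's modular assembly. The specific GMAP flanking homology sites are not annotated in the feature table, so their positions and identity cannot be stated from this record.
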