Features (pLannotate 1.2.2; 16 found; start..end, strand, type, name):
      2..94      +  CDS            lacI (fragment): lac repressor; lacI; The lac repressor binds to the lac operator to inhibit transcription in E. coli. This inhibition can be relieved by adding lactose or isopropyl-β-D-thiogalactopyranoside (IPTG).
    107..128     +  protein_bind   CAP binding site: CAP binding activates transcription in the presence of cAMP. E. coli catabolite activator protein
    143..173     +  promoter       lac promoter: promoter for the E. coli lac operon
    181..197     +  protein_bind   lac operator: The lac repressor binds to the lac operator to inhibit transcription in E. coli. This inhibition can be relieved by adding lactose or isopropyl-β-D-thiogalactopyranoside (IPTG). lac repressor encoded by lacI
    239..257     +  promoter       SP6 promoter: promoter for bacteriophage SP6 RNA polymerase
    341..358     +  CDS            6xHis: 6xHis affinity tag
    368..1069    +  CDS            TagBFP: monomeric blue fluorescent protein mammalian codon-optimized
   1245..1263    -  promoter       T7 promoter: promoter for bacteriophage T7 RNA polymerase
   1266..1413    +  CDS            lacZα (fragment): LacZα fragment of β-galactosidase; lacZ fragment
   1423..1726    +  CDS            ccdB (fragment): CcdB, a bacterial toxin that poisons DNA gyrase; ccdB; Plasmids containing the ccdB gene cannot be propagated in standard E. coli strains.
   1774..2043    +  CDS            tnpA (fragment): TN5P_ECOLX - Also known as tnp. Experimental evidence at protein level: Swiss-Prot protein existence level 1. Mediates transposition of transposon Tn5 by a 'cut and paste' mechanism. First, the monomeric transposase binds the 19 bp inverted DNA repeats flanking the transposon. Then, dimerization of the DNA- bound transposase creates a synaptic DNA complex. After nicking of the first DNA strand, excision of the transposon proceeds through a series of intermediates. The transposase then mediates the insertion of the transposon at a new site by strand transfer. The activity of the wild- type tran
   2075..2869    +  CDS            NeoR/KanR: aminoglycoside phosphotransferase from Tn5; aph(3')-II (or nptII); confers resistance to neomycin, kanamycin, and G418 (Geneticin®)
   2890..2941    -  misc_feature   bom (fragment): basis of mobility region from pBR322
   2968..3056    +  promoter       AmpR promoter (fragment): bla
   3076..3450    +  CDS            BleoR: antibiotic-binding protein; Sh ble from Streptoalloteichus hindustanus; confers resistance to bleomycin, phleomycin, and Zeocin™
   3588..4176    +  rep_origin     ori: high-copy-number ColE1/pMB1/pBR322/pUC origin of replication
>Addgene plasmid #68413 | TOPO mTagBFP2 | depositor full sequence | sequence record 128122 | Full plasmid sequence
AGCGCCCAATACGCAAACCGCCTCTCCCCGCGCGTTGGCCGATTCATTAATGCAGCTGGCACGACAGGTT
TCCCGACTGGAAAGCGGGCAGTGAGCGCAACGCAATTAATGTGAGTTAGCTCACTCATTAGGCACCCCAG
GCTTTACACTTTATGCTTCCGGCTCGTATGTTGTGTGGAATTGTGAGCGGATAACAATTTCACACAGGAA
ACAGCTATGACCATGATTACGCCAAGCTATTTAGGTGACACTATAGAATACTCAAGCTATGCATCAAGCT
TGGTACCGAGCTCGGATCCTAACTCGAACGCTAGCTGTGCGATCGTTTACCATGGGGAGCCACCATCACC
ATCACCATGGCAGATCTATGAGCGAGCTGATTAAGGAGAACATGCACATGAAGCTGTACATGGAGGGCAC
CGTGGACAACCATCACTTCAAGTGCACATCCGAGGGCGAAGGCAAGCCCTACGAGGGCACCCAGACCATG
AGAATCAAGGTGGTCGAGGGCGGCCCTCTCCCCTTCGCCTTCGACATCCTGGCTACTAGCTTCCTCTACG
GCAGCAAGACCTTCATCAACCACACCCAGGGCATCCCCGACTTCTTCAAGCAGTCCTTCCCTGAGGGCTT
CACATGGGAGAGAGTCACCACATACGAAGACGGGGGCGTGCTGACCGCTACCCAGGACACCAGCCTCCAG
GACGGCTGCCTCATCTACAACGTCAAGATCAGAGGGGTGAACTTCACATCCAACGGCCCTGTGATGCAGA
AGAAAACACTCGGCTGGGAGGCCTTCACCGAGACGCTGTACCCCGCTGACGGCGGCCTGGAAGGCAGAAA
CGACATGGCCCTGAAGCTCGTGGGCGGGAGCCATCTGATCGCAAACGCCAAGACCACATATAGATCCAAG
AAACCCGCTAAGAACCTCAAGATGCCTGGCGTCTACTATGTGGACTACAGACTGGAAAGAATCAAGGAGG
CCAACAACGAGACCTACGTCGAGCAGCACGAGGTGGCAGTGGCCAGATACTGCGACCTCCCTAGCAAACT
GGGGCACAAGCTTAATTAATGAGTATACCACCATCCACTACAAGTACATGTGTAATAGTCCTTGCATGGA
AACGTTGTTGTTTGGGGTTGAATTACTCTGGATCCACTAGTAACGGCCGCCAGTGTGCTGGAATTCTGCA
GATATCCATCACACTGGCGGCCGCTCGAGCATGCATCTAGAGGGCCCAATTCGCCCTATAGTGAGTCGTA
TTACAATTCACTGGCCGTCGTTTTACAACGTCGTGACTGGGAAAACCCTGGCGTTACCCAACTTAATCGC
CTTGCAGCACATCCCCCTTTCGCCAGCTGGCGTAATAGCGAAGAGGCCCGCACCGATCGCCCTTCCCAAC
AGTTGCGCAGCCTATACGTACGGCAGTTTAAGGTTTACACCTATAAAAGAGAGAGCCGTTATCGTCTGTT
TGTGGATGTACAGAGTGATATTATTGACACGCCGGGGCGACGGATGGTGATCCCCCTGGCCAGTGCACGT
CTGCTGTCAGATAAAGTCTCCCGTGAACTTTACCCGGTGGTGCATATCGGGGATGAAAGCTGGCGCATGA
TGACCACCGATATGGCCAGTGTGCCGGTCTCCGTTATCGGGGAAGAAGTGGCTGATCTCAGCCACCGCGA
AAATGACATCAAAAACGCCATTAACCTGATGTTCTGGGGAATATAAATGTCAGGCATGAGATTATCAAAA
AGGATCTTCACCTAGATCCTTTTCACGTAGAAAGCCAGTCCGCAGAAACGGTGCTGACCCCGGATGAATG
TCAGCTACTGGGCTATCTGGACAAGGGAAAACGCAAGCGCAAAGAGAAAGCAGGTAGCTTGCAGTGGGCT
TACATGGCGATAGCTAGACTGGGCGGTTTTATGGACAGCAAGCGAACCGGAATTGCCAGCTGGGGCGCCC
TCTGGTAAGGTTGGGAAGCCCTGCAAAGTAAACTGGATGGCTTTCTCGCCGCCAAGGATCTGATGGCGCA
GGGGATCAAGCTCTGATCAAGAGACAGGATGAGGATCGTTTCGCATGATTGAACAAGATGGATTGCACGC
AGGTTCTCCGGCCGCTTGGGTGGAGAGGCTATTCGGCTATGACTGGGCACAACAGACAATCGGCTGCTCT
GATGCCGCCGTGTTCCGGCTGTCAGCGCAGGGGCGCCCGGTTCTTTTTGTCAAGACCGACCTGTCCGGTG
CCCTGAATGAACTGCAAGACGAGGCAGCGCGGCTATCGTGGCTGGCCACGACGGGCGTTCCTTGCGCAGC
TGTGCTCGACGTTGTCACTGAAGCGGGAAGGGACTGGCTGCTATTGGGCGAAGTGCCGGGGCAGGATCTC
CTGTCATCTCACCTTGCTCCTGCCGAGAAAGTATCCATCATGGCTGATGCAATGCGGCGGCTGCATACGC
TTGATCCGGCTACCTGCCCATTCGACCACCAAGCGAAACATCGCATCGAGCGAGCACGTACTCGGATGGA
AGCCGGTCTTGTCGATCAGGATGATCTGGACGAAGAGCATCAGGGGCTCGCGCCAGCCGAACTGTTCGCC
AGGCTCAAGGCGAGCATGCCCGACGGCGAGGATCTCGTCGTGACCCATGGCGATGCCTGCTTGCCGAATA
TCATGGTGGAAAATGGCCGCTTTTCTGGATTCATCGACTGTGGCCGGCTGGGTGTGGCGGACCGCTATCA
GGACATAGCGTTGGCTACCCGTGATATTGCTGAAGAGCTTGGCGGCGAATGGGCTGACCGCTTCCTCGTG
CTTTACGGTATCGCCGCTCCCGATTCGCAGCGCATCGCCTTCTATCGCCTTCTTGACGAGTTCTTCTGAA
TTATTAACGCTTACAATTTCCTGATGCGGTATTTTCTCCTTACGCATCTGTGCGGTATTTCACACCGCAT
ACAGGTGGCACTTTTCGGGGAAATGTGCGCGGAACCCCTATTTGTTTATTTTTCTAAATACATTCAAATA
TGTATCCGCTCATGAGACAATAACCCTGATAAATGCTTCAATAATAGCACGTGAGGAGGGCCACCATGGC
CAAGTTGACCAGTGCCGTTCCGGTGCTCACCGCGCGCGACGTCGCCGGAGCGGTCGAGTTCTGGACCGAC
CGGCTCGGGTTCTCCCGGGACTTCGTGGAGGACGACTTCGCCGGTGTGGTCCGGGACGACGTGACCCTGT
TCATCAGCGCGGTCCAGGACCAGGTGGTGCCGGACAACACCCTGGCCTGGGTGTGGGTGCGCGGCCTGGA
CGAGCTGTACGCCGAGTGGTCGGAGGTCGTGTCCACGAACTTCCGGGACGCCTCCGGGCCGGCCATGACC
GAGATCGGCGAGCAGCCGTGGGGGCGGGAGTTCGCCCTGCGCGACCCGGCCGGCAACTGCGTGCACTTCG
TGGCCGAGGAGCAGGACTGACACGTGCTAAAACTTCATTTTTAATTTAAAAGGATCTAGGTGAAGATCCT
TTTTGATAATCTCATGACCAAAATCCCTTAACGTGAGTTTTCGTTCCACTGAGCGTCAGACCCCGTAGAA
AAGATCAAAGGATCTTCTTGAGATCCTTTTTTTCTGCGCGTAATCTGCTGCTTGCAAACAAAAAAACCAC
CGCTACCAGCGGTGGTTTGTTTGCCGGATCAAGAGCTACCAACTCTTTTTCCGAAGGTAACTGGCTTCAG
CAGAGCGCAGATACCAAATACTGTCCTTCTAGTGTAGCCGTAGTTAGGCCACCACTTCAAGAACTCTGTA
GCACCGCCTACATACCTCGCTCTGCTAATCCTGTTACCAGTGGCTGCTGCCAGTGGCGATAAGTCGTGTC
TTACCGGGTTGGACTCAAGACGATAGTTACCGGATAAGGCGCAGCGGTCGGGCTGAACGGGGGGTTCGTG
CACACAGCCCAGCTTGGAGCGAACGACCTACACCGAACTGAGATACCTACAGCGTGAGCTATGAGAAAGC
GCCACGCTTCCCGAAGGGAGAAAGGCGGACAGGTATCCGGTAAGCGGCAGGGTCGGAACAGGAGAGCGCA
CGAGGGAGCTTCCAGGGGGAAACGCCTGGTATCTTTATAGTCCTGTCGGGTTTCGCCACCTCTGACTTGA
GCGTCGATTTTTGTGATGCTCGTCAGGGGGGCGGAGCCTATGGAAAAACGCCAGCAACGCGGCCTTTTTA
CGGTTCCTGGCCTTTTGCTGGCCTTTTGCTCACATGTTCTTTCCTGCGTTATCCCCTGATTCTGTGGATA
ACCGTATTACCGCCTTTGAGTGAGCTGATACCGCTCGCCGCAGCCGAACGACCGAGCGCAGCGAGTCAGT
GAGCGAGGAAGCGGAAG
