>Addgene plasmid #68413 | TOPO mTagBFP2 | addgene partial sequence | sequence record 123036 | pBR322ori-F 5'-GGGAAACGCCTGGTATCTTT-3'
TCTGACTTGAGCGTCGATTTTTGTGATGCTCGTCAGGGGGGCGGAGCCTATGGAAAAACGCCAGCAACGC
GGCCTTTTTACGGTTCCTGGCCTTTTGCTGGCCTTTTGCTCACATGTTCTTTCCTGCGTTATCCCCTGAT
TCTGTGGATAACCGTATTACCGCCTTTGAGTGAGCTGATACCGCTCGCCGCAGCCGAACGACCGAGCGCA
GCGAGTCAGTGAGCGAGGAAGCGGAAGAGCGCCCAATACGCAAACCGCCTCTCCCCGCGCGTTGGCCGAT
TCATTAATGCAGCTGGCACGACAGGTTTCCCGACTGGAAAGCGGGCAGTGAGCGCAACGCAATTAATGTG
AGTTAGCTCACTCATTAGGCACCCCAGGCTTTACACTTTATGCTTCCGGCTCGTATGTTGTGTGGAATTG
TGAGCGGATAACAATTTCACACAGGAAACAGCTATGACCATGATTACGCCAAGCTATTTAGGTGACACTA
TAGAATACTCAAGCTATGCATCAAGCTTGGTACCGAGCTCGGATCCTAACTCGAACGCTAGCTGTGCGAT
CGTTTACCATGGGGAGCCACCATCACCATCACCATGGCAGATCTATGAGCGAGCTGATTAAGGAGAACAT
GCACATGAAGCTGTACATGGAGGGCACCGTGGACAACCATCACTTCAAGTGCACATCCGAGGGCGAAGGC
AAGCCCTACGAGGGCACCCAGACCATGAGAATCAAGGTGGTCGAGGGCGGCCCTCTCCCCTTCGCCTTCG
ACATCCTGGCTACTAGCTTCCTCTACGGCAGCAAGACCTTCATCAACCACACCCAGGGCATCCCCGACTT
CTTCAAGCAGTCCTTCCCTGAGGGCTTCACATGGGAGAGAGTCACCACATACGAAGACGGGGGCGTGCTG
ACCGCTACCCAGGACACCAGCCTCCAGGACGGCTGCCTCATCTACAACGTCAAGATCAGAGGGGTGAACT
TCACATCCAACGGCCCTGTGATGCAGAAGAAAACACTCGGCTGGGAGGCCTTCACCGAGACGCTGTACCC
CGCTGACGGCGGCCTGGAAGGCAGAAACGACATGGCCCTGAAGCTCGTGGGCGG
