>Addgene plasmid #68413 | TOPO mTagBFP2 | addgene partial sequence | sequence record 123037 | ccdb-rev 5'-ATATGCACCACCGGGTAAAG-3'
GCAGACGTGCACTGGCCAGGGGGATCACCATCCGTCGCCCCGGCGTGTCAATAATATCACTCTGTACATC
CACAAACAGACGATAACGGCTCTCTCTTTTATAGGTGTAAACCTTAAACTGCCGTACGTATAGGCTGCGC
AACTGTTGGGAAGGGCGATCGGTGCGGGCCTCTTCGCTATTACGCCAGCTGGCGAAAGGGGGATGTGCTG
CAAGGCGATTAAGTTGGGTAACGCCAGGGTTTTCCCAGTCACGACGTTGTAAAACGACGGCCAGTGAATT
GTAATACGACTCACTATAGGGCGAATTGGGCCCTCTAGATGCATGCTCGAGCGGCCGCCAGTGTGATGGA
TATCTGCAGAATTCCAGCACACTGGCGGCCGTTACTAGTGGATCCAGAGTAATTCAACCCCAAACAACAA
CGTTTCCATGCAAGGACTATTACACATGTACTTGTAGTGGATGGTGGTATACTCATTAATTAAGCTTGTG
CCCCAGTTTGCTAGGGAGGTCGCAGTATCTGGCCACTGCCACCTCGTGCTGCTCGACGTAGGTCTCGTTG
TTGGCCTCCTTGATTCTTTCCAGTCTGTAGTCCACATAGTAGACGCCAGGCATCTTGAGGTTCTTAGCGG
GTTTCTTGGATCTATATGTGGTCTTGGCGTTTGCGATCAGATGGCTCCCGCCCACGAGCTTCAGGGCCAT
GTCGTTTCTGCCTTCCAGGCCGCCGTCAGCGGGGTACAGCGTCTCGGTGAAGGCCTCCCAGCCGAGTGTT
TTCTTCTGCATCACAGGGCCGTTGGATGTGAAGTTCACCCCTCTGATCTTGACGTTGTAGATGAGGCAGC
CGTCCTGGAGGCTGGTGTCCTGGGTAGCGGTCAGCACGCCCCCGTCTTCGTATGTGGTGACTCTCTCCCA
TGTGAAGCCCTCAGGGAAGGACTGCTTGAAGAAGTCGGGGATGCCCTG
